Addgene plasmid #191016: pAsp-AMA-gpdA-ptr
Purpose: (Empty Backbone) CRISPR vector for cloning sgDNAs to target genes of several Aspergillus species (especially section Flavi)
Depositing lab: Perng-Kuang Chang. Depositing organization: USDA ARS New Orleans, Southern Regional Research Center. Publication: A Simple CRISPR/Cas9 System for Efficiently Targeting Genes of Aspergillus Section Flavi Species, Aspergillus nidulans, Aspergillus fumigatus, Aspergillus terreus, and Aspergillus niger. Chang PK. Microbiol Spectr. 2023 Feb 14;11(1):e0464822. doi: 10.1128/spectrum.04648-22. Epub 2023 Jan 18. PubMed 36651760.
Backbone
  Vector backbone: pPTRII
  Backbone manufacturer: TaKaRa
  Backbone size (bp): 10031
  Modifications to backbone: Removal of non-functional sequence of AMA1 in pPTRII, expression of cas9 using Aspergillus nidulans gpdA promoter and trpC terminator, inclusion of unique PstI and KpnI sites for cloning Aspergillus flavus U6 promotor and terminator based sgDNAs.
  Vector type: Unspecified ; Aspergillus
Growth in bacteria
  Bacterial resistance: Ampicillin, 100 μg/mL
  Growth temperature: 37°C
  Growth strain: DH5alpha
  Copy number: High Copy
Terms and licenses: Academic/Nonprofit Terms; Industry Terms: Not Available to Industry
How to cite: pAsp-AMA-gpdA-ptr was a gift from Perng-Kuang Chang (Addgene plasmid # 191016 ; http://n2t.net/addgene:191016 ; RRID:Addgene_191016)
