[The description below was written by a language model from this plasmid's Addgene catalogue record and pLannotate feature annotations shown in this document.]
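Description:
pAsp-AMA-gpdA-ptr is an empty-backbone CRISPR/Cas9 shuttle vector for Aspergillus, built on the commercial pPTRII plasmid and sequenced at about 13 kb. In E. coli it is maintained as a high-copy plasmid through a ColE1/pUC-type origin and selected with ampicillin via the β-lactamase gene. Leftover cloning-vector elements (a partial M13 origin, a lacI fragment, the CAP binding site, the lac promoter and a partial operator) are also annotated. In the fungal host, replication depends on the AMA1 sequence from Aspergillus nidulans, which allows the plasmid to persist autonomously rather than integrating into the genome. According to the record, non-functional AMA1 sequence present in pPTRII was trimmed away, consistent with the fragment annotation. Fungal transformants are selected with ptrA, the Aspergillus oryzae pyrithiamine resistance gene, a dominant marker that does not require an auxotrophic recipient strain.

The payload is a Streptococcus pyogenes cas9 coding sequence driven by the A. nidulans gpdA (glyceraldehyde-3-phosphate dehydrogenase) promoter, a strong constitutive fungal promoter annotated here together with its intron, and terminated by the A. nidulans trpC terminator. No guide cassette is present. Instead, unique PstI and KpnI sites are provided so that users can insert sgDNA units built on the Aspergillus flavus U6 promoter and terminator, putting nuclease and guide on a single self-replicating plasmid. These sites are described in the catalogue entry but are not marked in the feature table. The vector is intended for targeted gene disruption in several Aspergillus species, particularly those of section Flavi, and the associated publication title also lists A. nidulans, A. fumigatus, A. terreus and A. niger.
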