Features (pLannotate 1.2.2; 13 found; start..end, strand, type, name):
      7..2932    +  rep_origin     AMA1 (fragment): replication origin from Aspergillus nidulans (Aleksenko and Clutterbuck, 1996)
   2934..3243    +  rep_origin     M13 ori (fragment) (sequence partly withheld): M13 bacteriophage origin of replication; arrow indicates direction of (+) strand synthesis
   3242..5249    -  gene           ptrA: pyrithiamine resistance gene of Aspergillus oryzae (Kubodera et al., 2000) useful as a dominant selectable marker in Aspergillus
   5267..6127    +  CDS            AmpR: β-lactamase; bla; confers resistance to ampicillin, carbenicillin, and related antibiotics
   6298..6886    +  rep_origin     ori: high-copy-number ColE1/pMB1/pBR322/pUC origin of replication
   7069..7161    +  CDS            lacI (fragment): lac repressor; lacI; The lac repressor binds to the lac operator to inhibit transcription in E. coli. This inhibition can be relieved by adding lactose or isopropyl-β-D-thiogalactopyranoside (IPTG).
   7174..7195    +  protein_bind   CAP binding site: CAP binding activates transcription in the presence of cAMP. E. coli catabolite activator protein
   7210..7240    +  promoter       lac promoter: promoter for the E. coli lac operon
   7244..7266    +  protein_bind   lac operator (fragment): The lac repressor binds to the lac operator to inhibit transcription in E. coli. This inhibition can be relieved by adding lactose or isopropyl-β-D-thiogalactopyranoside (IPTG). lac repressor encoded by lacI
   7306..8360    +  promoter       gpdA promoter (fragment): gpdA; promoter from the Aspergillus nidulans glyceraldehyde-3-phosphate dehydrogenase gene (Punt et al., 1990)
   8409..8524    +  intron         gpdA intron: gpdA; intron from the Aspergillus nidulans glyceraldehyde-3-phosphate dehydrogenase gene (Punt et al., 1990)
   8596..12699   +  CDS            cas9: CAS9_STRP1 - Also known as csn1 From Streptococcus pyogenes serotype M1.
  12755..13015   +  terminator     trpC terminator (fragment): trpC; transcription terminator from the Aspergillus nidulans trpC gene (Punt et al., 1987)
>Addgene plasmid #191016 | pAsp-AMA-gpdA-ptr | addgene full sequence | sequence record 382130 | Addgene NGS Result
TACTGCAGTCGGTCAAGAGGTAACTCTAAGTCGGCCATTCCTTTTTGGGAGGCGCTAACCATAAACGGCA
TGGTCGACTTAGAGTTAGCTCAGGGAATTTAGGGAGTTATCTGCGACCACTGGACTCTCAGGCTTTCCAT
TGGGGTACTAACATAGCCATCAAATGCCGGCCCGTGTTTAATCTCCTCGAGATGGCTGGGCTCACATGCG
TTCTACTCAAAAACTCTTATACCTAGGCCCTCTCCCAATCGTGTATGTTTGGACCTTCCTCTCTCACACT
TTGGATAACATCAAGCATATTGCAGATTTTGACCTAGTTAACAAGGCACATCATGCTATCACTTCCAACA
CTCTTGCTGAGCGCGTTCTGCCTTGCCTTTCTGGTTCTACGAAGTATCCAGTCCCGCCTGCAACGCCGCA
GAAACGCCAAAAGGTGGGGTTGTCAACCGCCAGCTAGAGCTCCATCGGGATTCTTTGGCATTCCGCCGTT
CCTCGGTGGTCGCAGATAACTCCCTAAATTCCCTGAGCTAACTCTAAGTCGACCATGCCGTTTATGGTTA
GCGCCTCCCAAAAAGGAATGGCCGACTTAGAGTTACCTCTTGACCGACTTTTTCTTTCCTCCCCCTTACA
TTTCGTTACCACAACACATTCCTATATCCAAACTCCAGGTACATAACTAGTCGAAATCTCTTTTAAATCT
AGTCAAGAACTAGATACTTAACCTTCATACTGCTTAGAGATAGCCTTTGAAGCTCTTATTTCGCTCTTTG
TCTCACTCTCACCTTCCTCCTCCTCCTCCAATCCTTTTTGCTCGGGACTAGTCCAAGACTAGTCAACGAT
TAGTATGCCGAGCATTCGCGATAACGATCTCCGAAAGTCCCCAGAGTACTGTCACTATCTCGAGGCAGTT
AAGGACGGGGAGCTTACGCTGCCGGATTTCAAGATAGTAAGCCGACCCGACTAGCTTTAAGCCTAGTTAC
TGACTAGTCCACAGGACGACAATGGCGTGCCTGATATCCATCCATATGAAGTCTACTGCCGAGTGAAGGG
ATGCCTCAAGCGTACAGTGAGTCTACTGCTATACTAGTTTCTGACTAGTTATTAACTAGTTGACAGGTTC
CCTCTGCCAACAGAAACATATTGGTCAAGCACTTGAAGGACAAGAACTCCCACGGCATGGAGTTTACATT
GCACAATGGACCTCCCACTATGAAGGAACTGATGGAGGCCAAAGGCAAGTCCTATCTAGATTACTTGGTG
ACTAGTCCCTGACTAGTCAAGTAGCATGGTATGAAGGCTTGTTTGAAGGCACTGTTCTCCCAACCCCGAC
TCCTACCAAGAAGCGCAAGCGAGCTGCGTAAGTTTCTGTGAGTCTAACTAGTGTATTAGCTAATATATAG
CAGCACCAAGTCCAAGGACCACAATACTAAGGGTGTCGAGAATTCGTGAGTTTCTTCTCCCATTTCAACT
AGTCCTTGACTAGTCACTAACTACTTTGCAGCAACGAGGGTGAAGCTGGAAATGATCAGGACAATGGCGA
GGGCCCGTAAGTACAGCCATTCAATGCAGACTAGTTGCTAACTAATCTGTGACTAGTTCAAGTGGTCCGT
ACGCCGTGCATACCCCTGTGACTGGTAGGAATTTGAGCAAGCCTGTCTTGCCGCGCGATGAGAAAGGAAA
GGCAAGTTACATTCAGCCCCGTACCTAGGATCAGTGCTAATTTATAACCTCTAGCCACTCTTTATGCAGA
TCCGCCGTGAGGGTAGCAAGGCAGCTAAATCAGCTGGTGAGAAAGGAACCATACCCTGCAAGACCTGTCG
CAACGCAAAGGGCAAAGGTAAGCTATCCAAGCTAGTTTGGGACTAGATTCTAACTAGTCTCAGCACCGTG
TGGTTCAAAGCCATATTGCGAGTTTTGGCGCTTTTTCTCATCGATTGACGAGGCAAAGGGAGCGAGTATG
CAACCTCGTAAGTCAGACTCAGACAAAGACCAACTAGTTATTGACCAGTCTTCTAGAAGGCTCTGTTGTG
GATCTTGAGGCCCTGGAGAGTTCCTCCAACAATCCGGAGACAAGCAAGTCCTCGTCGGACTAGTCACTAA
CTAGACTCTAACTAGTTGCAGACATGGATAATGCAAAAGAGACAAGCAATGAAGAAAGTGGTAAGACATT
TCTCCTTTGTGGTTCTGGACTAGTCTTTGACTAGTCACAGTCTTAAACAAGGAAAATGAGCATGAAAATG
AGGAGGAAAAGGCTGCTGAGCCCGAGGAAGTGCAGGGTGATGGCAGACATGGTAGGTTAATACCTTGTTA
GTTATTGCTAGTCACTGACTAGTCAATAACTAGTCTCTGAACACCTTGCAATCACTCCGTTTGCGCAGCT
GAACAGTGGTGAGGATAATAGTAGTAAGTTATTCTAGCTTCAGAGTTATAGGAGACTAGATACTAACTAG
TATTAGTTGCAACTAACCTGGATCTCAGAGACTTTGGCCTCAATCTAGAATCTATCTAGTTGTCAACTAG
ACTGTGGTATCATTGTCTTTTATTTTCCTAGTCCTGGAACTAGCTTCTAACTAGTCTCCCTAATATGTGG
CTGTCTTGTTTTTTTTTTTTGTTTCCCTACCCGGATATCTAGTCCCCTTCTAGGTTCTGTTAACCTCTCG
GGCTCTGATTTAGTTTAACGCAAACCTGAGATTAGTTTCTAACTAGTCTCTAGGTTTTCTATCCACCTTT
AATTGTAATAATAAATACAAGCAACGTTTATACGTCAAAAGCATTTATAAACTTTTACCCTAAAGTAGCT
TGCTTGTGTGTTTAGTTTATAATTAGTCTCTTATTAATTTGATGTAGGTAAGCCCGCCACAAATATATAT
TTTTAACAAGATACCGTGGAAAAACTTCGTGCTATCACAAAACAGTATACAAAAAATAAGCT
[138 nt withheld, positions 2933-3070]
CCTTTGACGTTGGAGTCCACGTTCTTT
[37 nt withheld, positions 3098-3134]
ACTCTATCTCGGGCTATTCTTTTGATTTATAAGGGATTTTGCCGATTTCGGTCTATTGGTTAAAAAATGA
GCTGATTTAACAAAAATTTAACGCGAATTTTAACAAAATGGGGTGACGATGAGCCGCTCTTGCATCTTTG
TTTGTATTATACTGTCTTTCTTGTTACACATAATTATTCTAGAATGCCCCACCGTTACATACGGGACACA
GCCATTTACATATGCATGTGGATTACGAGCTAACGAGTTCATTCAAATCTCAGAACTATCACATAATCAT
CATTCCCCTATCGTCAAAGACCGTAAGACAAATCCGGTTCATGCACTGAACCCATTCGGGTAGTGAGTCA
TTTACTCAGCACACTCGCGCTGACGCTCGTCGAACACCTTCAATGCCTCCTCGGCAGCCTTGACACCACT
GAGAACCATGGCACCGAAGGTAGGGCCCATGCGGTTAAAGCCATCAATTTCAGACAGCTCCATACCGCCG
ATTATCAAGCCCTTAGTAACCTCGCGGGTGTTCTTGACGATGGCATCCTCGGCCGAGCTCATGTCGAGAC
CACGCATGCCACCTAGCTTGTCGACGCTGCCCATGGACACCAAGCGCTTCGCACAGAAGGCGCCGAATGG
CCCATCGTGACCAGTGGTACTGATGATGACAGGAGCGTTGATAGTGTTGGGGTCCATGCAGGAGTGATCA
TCGTGGTGAAGGGTGACCAGCGTCCAGTTGACGACAACACCAGCAATCTGGGGGTTGCCGTTCTCGGTCG
GACGGGTGATCAAGTCCTCAACAGCGGTAGCATTGAAGAGCTTGACATTGGGGAAGGAGAGAACCTTCGA
CATGAGTGTCGAGGTAAACAGGGAGGCGTGCTTGACGACAACGTAGTTGGGGTTTGCGTCCTCTTCGTAA
GGAACACCCAGCTCGTTCAGGAAGACTTCCGCGGGACGGCGCATGACCATAGCAGAAAAGAGTTGGCCAC
CCAACCAGGCACCGCCACCTATTGCACGTTAGTTCCGGAAAGCTGAGTGCAAGGCAATCCATCATGGACT
ACTGACCAGGAGAGACGCTGGCCTCGACGATAGCAATCTTCAGGTCCGGACGAGCCTTGGCCAAGACGTA
CGCAGTGCTCAGACCGCAGGAACCAGCACCAACAATGACAACGTCACTTTCAGCGTACTTGTCCAGGTCC
TCAAAGTAACGTCTGGTCATGGCACGAGAGACCTGGCTTTCGCGGATAGGGGCGAACTTGAACTCGTCCC
ACTTGCCACCGAAATGGTCCAACAGCTTGGTCTGAGAAGCTCCCTCAACGGGGACGGTCTCAGAAACCAC
GACCTTACCCTTGAGGCCGGTAGCGGCCACAGTGGGTTCGTAGATGGCAGCTGGAGGAGACATGTTTCAA
GTTGCAATGACTATCATCTGTTAGCCATTCCATCAACAGGAAGAACGAGAGAAGGCATGACCCTTTTCGC
TGGTATTATCCAGATCAAGTTTTAGCCGTATAATCTCAGAACGAACCCAGTCCATCGATGCCATGTCCTT
CTAGACTAGGATCCTAGAGTCTAGGGCCCAGCTTAGGGAGGGCATGTGAATGCATCGATGACTGGGAACG
AACACCGGCCCACGCCAAAGACGTTACCTAAGATACCTTGATCATTGTGAGAGTCCAGCCAAAAGTATTC
CATGACTTCCATCGTATGCCCTCTAGAGGGCTAATCGAGGAGTGTATTTACATTGTCGGTTGGTTTGGGA
ACTATAGAAGATGGTCAGTTATTCCAATCACCAAAGGTTTATCGAAGGGAGGAAGACTTGTTCAGTTTCG
TCCGAGGACTTTTGGAATTCAAATCTGAGATAGAGAATTGTGTGGGATGAGAGGAAAAGGAAGAAGATGG
TGGGGTTCAGAAGGAGGGGTTGAGTTAAATAGCATGGGTTGAGTCAACGTGATAAGGGCACTATACCGTA
TAGATCAGCGGCACCCGATTCTATCCGTTCCTTTTGCTCCTCTTTAGCTTTGACCGGTGAGCCGGACAAG
AAACAAGTGAAATCATCCTGACATCGGCGGACGATCTCCTAGCTTTTACATTTCGTTACCAATGGGATCC
CGTAATCAATTGCCCATTGAAAAAGGAAGAGTATGAGTATTCAACATTTCCGTGTCGCCCTTATTCCCTT
TTTTGCGGCATTTTGCCTTCCTGTTTTTGCTCACCCAGAAACGCTGGTGAAAGTAAAAGATGCTGAAGAT
CAGTTGGGTGCACGAGTGGGTTACATCGAACTGGATCTCAACAGCGGTAAGATCCTTGAGAGTTTTCGCC
CCGAAGAACGTTTTCCAATGATGAGCACTTTTAAAGTTCTGCTATGTGGCGCGGTATTATCCCGTATTGA
CGCCGGGCAAGAGCAACTCGGTCGCCGCATACACTATTCTCAGAATGACTTGGTTGAGTACTCACCAGTC
ACAGAAAAGCATCTTACGGATGGCATGACAGTAAGAGAATTATGCAGTGCTGCCATAACCATGAGTGATA
ACACTGCGGCCAACTTACTTCTGACAACGATCGGAGGACCGAAGGAGCTAACCGCTTTTTTGCACAACAT
GGGGGATCATGTAACTCGCCTTGATCGTTGGGAACCGGAGCTGAATGAAGCCATACCAAACGACGAGCGT
GACACCACGATGCCTGTAGCAATGGCAACAACGTTGCGCAAACTATTAACTGGCGAACTACTTACTCTAG
CTTCCCGGCAACAATTAATAGACTGGATGGAGGCGGATAAAGTTGCAGGACCACTTCTGCGCTCGGCCCT
TCCGGCTGGCTGGTTTATTGCTGATAAATCTGGAGCCGGTGAGCGTGGGTCTCGCGGTATCATTGCAGCA
CTGGGGCCAGATGGTAAGCCCTCCCGTATCGTAGTTATCTACACGACGGGGAGTCAGGCAACTATGGATG
AACGAAATAGACAGATCGCTGAGATAGGTGCCTCACTGATTAAGCATTGGTAACTGTCAGACCAAGTTTA
CTCATATATACTTTAGATTGATTTAAAACTTCATTTTTAATTTAAAAGGATCTAGGTGAAGATCCTTTTT
GATAATCTCATGACCAAAATCCCTTAACGTGAGTTTTCGTTCCACTGAGCGTCAGACCCCGTAGAAAAGA
TCAAAGGATCTTCTTGAGATCCTTTTTTTCTGCGCGTAATCTGCTGCTTGCAAACAAAAAAACCACCGCT
ACCAGCGGTGGTTTGTTTGCCGGATCAAGAGCTACCAACTCTTTTTCCGAAGGTAACTGGCTTCAGCAGA
GCGCAGATACCAAATACTGTTCTTCTAGTGTAGCCGTAGTTAGGCCACCACTTCAAGAACTCTGTAGCAC
CGCCTACATACCTCGCTCTGCTAATCCTGTTACCAGTGGCTGCTGCCAGTGGCGATAAGTCGTGTCTTAC
CGGGTTGGACTCAAGACGATAGTTACCGGATAAGGCGCAGCGGTCGGGCTGAACGGGGGGTTCGTGCACA
CAGCCCAGCTTGGAGCGAACGACCTACACCGAACTGAGATACCTACAGCGTGAGCTATGAGAAAGCGCCA
CGCTTCCCGAAGGGAGAAAGGCGGACAGGTATCCGGTAAGCGGCAGGGTCGGAACAGGAGAGCGCACGAG
GGAGCTTCCAGGGGGAAACGCCTGGTATCTTTATAGTCCTGTCGGGTTTCGCCACCTCTGACTTGAGCGT
CGATTTTTGTGATGCTCGTCAGGGGGGCGGAGCCTATGGAAAAACGCCAGCAACGCGGCCTTTTTACGGT
TCCTGGCCTTTTGCTGGCCTTTTGCTCACATGTTCTTTCCTGCGTTATCCCCTGATTCTGTGGATAACCG
TATTACCGCCTTTGAGTGAGCTGATACCGCTCGCCGCAGCCGAACGACCGAGCGCAGCGAGTCAGTGAGC
GAGGAAGCGGAAGAGCGCCCAATACGCAAACCGCCTCTCCCCGCGCGTTGGCCGATTCATTAATGCAGCT
GGCACGACAGGTTTCCCGACTGGAAAGCGGGCAGTGAGCGCAACGCAATTAATGTGAGTTAGCTCACTCA
TTAGGCACCCCAGGCTTTACACTTTATGCTTCCGGCTCGTATGTTGTGTGGAATTGTGAGCGGATAACAA
TTTCACACAGGAAACAGCTATGACCATGATTACGCCAAGCTTCGAGTACCATTTAATTCTATTTGTGTTT
GATCGAGACCTAATACAGCCCCTACAACGACCATCAAAGTCGTATAGCTACCAGTGAGGAAGTGGACTCA
AATCGACTTCAGCAACATCTCCTGGATAAACTTTAAGCCTAAACTATACAGAATAAGATGGTGGAGAGCT
TATACCGAGCTCCCAAATCTGTCCAGATCATGGTTGACCGGTGCCTGGATCTTCCTATAGAATCATCCTT
ATTCGTTGACCTAGCTGATTCTGGAGTGACCCAGAGGGTCATGACTTGAGCCTAAAATCCGCCGCCTCCA
CCATTTGTAGAAAAATGTGACGAACTCGTGAGCTCTGTACAGTGACCGGTGACTCTTTCTGGCATGCGGA
GAGACGGACGGACGCAGAGAGAAGGGCTGAGTAATAAGCGCCACTGCGCCAGACAGCTCTGGCGGCTCTG
AGGTGCAGTGGATGATTATTAATCCGGGACCGGCCGCCCCTCCGCCCCGAAGTGGAAAGGCTGGTGTGCC
CCTCGTTGACCAAGAATCTATTGCATCATCGGAGAATATGGAGCTTCATCGAATCACCGGCAGTAAGCGA
AGGAGAATGTGAAGCCAGGGGTGTATAGCCGTCGGCGAAATAGCATGCCATTAACCTAGGTACAGAAGTC
CAATTGCTTCCGATCTGGTAAAAGATTCACGAGATAGTACCTTCTCCGAAGTAGGTAGAGCGAGTACCCG
GCGCGTAAGCTCCCTAATTGGCCCATCCGGCATCTGTAGGGCGTCCAAATATCGTGCCTCTCCTGCTTTG
CCCGGTGTATGAAACCGGAAAGGCCGCTCAGGAGCTGGCCAGCGGCGCAGACCGGGAACACAAGCTGGCA
GTCGACCCATCCGGTGCTCTGCACTCGACCTGCTGAGGTCCCTCAGTCCCTGGTAGGCAGCTTTGCCCCG
TCTGTCCGCCCGGTGTGTCGGCGGGGTTGACAAGGTCGTTGCGTCAGTCCAACATTTGTTGCCATATTTT
CCTGCTCTCCCCACCAGCTGCTCTTTTCTTTTCTCTTTCTTTTCCCATCTTCAGTATATTCATCTTCCCA
TCCAAGAACCTTTATTTCCCCTAAGTAAGTACTTTGCTACATCCATACTCCATCCTTCCCATCCCTTATT
CCTTTGAACCTTTCAGTTCGAGCTTTCCCACTTCATCGCAGCTTGACTAACAGCTACCCCGCTTGAGCAG
GCGGCCGCATGATCATGGCCCCAAAGAAGAAGCGGAAGGTCGGTATCCACGGAGTCCCAGCAGCCGGCCG
CATGGACAAGAAGTACTCCATCGGTCTCGACATCGGCACCAACTCCGTCGGTTGGGCCGTCATCACCGAC
GAGTACAAGGTCCCCTCCAAGAAGTTCAAGGTCCTCGGTAACACCGACCGTCACTCCATCAAGAAGAACC
TCATCGGTGCCCTCCTCTTCGACTCCGGTGAGACCGCCGAGGCCACCCGTCTCAAGCGTACCGCCCGTCG
TCGTTACACCCGTCGTAAGAACCGTATCTGCTACCTCCAGGAGATCTTCTCCAACGAGATGGCTAAGGTC
GATGACTCCTTCTTCCACCGTCTCGAGGAGTCCTTCCTCGTCGAGGAGGATAAGAAGCACGAGCGTCACC
CCATCTTCGGTAACATCGTCGACGAGGTCGCCTACCACGAGAAGTACCCCACCATCTACCACCTCCGTAA
GAAGCTGGTCGACTCTACTGATAAGGCTGACCTTCGTCTCATCTACCTCGCCCTCGCCCACATGATCAAG
TTCCGTGGTCACTTCCTCATCGAGGGTGACCTCAACCCTGACAACTCCGATGTCGACAAGCTCTTCATCC
AGCTCGTTCAGACTTACAACCAGCTCTTCGAAGAGAACCCCATCAACGCTTCCGGTGTTGACGCCAAGGC
CATCCTCTCCGCTCGTCTCTCCAAGTCCCGTCGTCTCGAGAACCTCATCGCTCAGCTCCCTGGTGAGAAG
AAGAACGGTCTCTTCGGTAACCTTATCGCCCTCTCTCTCGGTCTCACCCCCAACTTCAAGTCCAACTTCG
ACCTCGCCGAGGATGCCAAACTCCAGCTCTCCAAGGACACCTACGATGACGATCTCGACAACCTCCTCGC
CCAGATCGGTGACCAGTACGCTGACCTCTTCCTTGCCGCTAAGAACCTCTCCGACGCCATCCTCCTCTCC
GATATCCTCCGTGTCAACACCGAGATCACCAAGGCTCCCCTCTCCGCTTCTATGATCAAGCGTTACGATG
AGCACCACCAGGACCTCACTCTTCTCAAGGCCCTTGTCCGTCAGCAGCTCCCTGAGAAGTACAAGGAGAT
CTTCTTCGATCAGTCCAAGAACGGTTACGCCGGTTACATCGACGGCGGTGCTTCCCAGGAGGAGTTCTAC
AAGTTCATCAAGCCCATCCTCGAGAAGATGGACGGCACCGAGGAGCTCCTCGTCAAGCTCAACCGTGAGG
ATCTCCTCCGTAAGCAGCGTACTTTCGACAACGGTTCCATCCCCCACCAGATCCACCTTGGCGAACTCCA
CGCTATCCTCCGTCGTCAGGAGGACTTCTACCCCTTCCTCAAGGACAACCGTGAGAAGATCGAGAAGATC
CTCACCTTCCGTATCCCCTACTACGTTGGCCCCCTCGCCCGTGGTAACTCCCGTTTCGCCTGGATGACTC
GTAAGTCCGAAGAGACCATCACTCCCTGGAACTTCGAGGAAGTCGTCGATAAGGGTGCCTCTGCCCAGTC
CTTCATCGAGCGTATGACTAACTTCGACAAGAACCTCCCTAACGAGAAGGTCCTTCCTAAGCACTCTCTC
CTTTACGAGTACTTCACTGTTTACAACGAGCTCACCAAGGTCAAGTACGTCACCGAAGGTATGCGTAAGC
CCGCCTTCCTCTCTGGTGAGCAGAAGAAGGCTATCGTCGACCTCCTCTTCAAGACCAACCGTAAGGTTAC
CGTCAAGCAGCTCAAGGAAGACTACTTCAAGAAGATCGAGTGCTTCGACTCCGTTGAGATCTCCGGTGTC
GAGGATCGTTTCAACGCTTCCCTCGGCACCTACCACGATCTCCTCAAGATCATCAAGGACAAGGACTTCC
TCGACAACGAGGAGAACGAGGACATCCTTGAGGACATCGTCCTCACCCTTACCCTCTTCGAGGATCGTGA
GATGATCGAAGAACGTCTCAAGACTTACGCTCACCTCTTCGACGACAAGGTCATGAAGCAGCTCAAGCGT
CGTCGTTACACTGGTTGGGGCCGTCTCTCCCGTAAGCTGATCAACGGCATCCGTGACAAGCAGTCTGGTA
AGACTATCCTCGACTTCCTTAAGTCCGATGGTTTCGCCAACCGTAACTTCATGCAGCTCATCCACGACGA
CTCTCTCACCTTCAAGGAGGACATCCAGAAGGCTCAGGTTTCCGGTCAGGGTGACTCCCTTCACGAGCAC
ATCGCTAACCTCGCCGGTTCCCCCGCTATCAAGAAGGGTATCCTCCAGACCGTTAAGGTCGTCGATGAGC
TCGTCAAGGTTATGGGTCGTCACAAGCCCGAGAACATCGTTATCGAGATGGCCCGTGAGAACCAGACTAC
CCAGAAGGGTCAGAAGAACTCTCGTGAACGTATGAAGCGTATCGAGGAGGGTATCAAGGAACTCGGCTCC
CAGATCCTTAAGGAGCACCCCGTCGAGAACACCCAGCTTCAGAACGAGAAGCTCTACCTCTACTACCTCC
AGAACGGCCGTGACATGTACGTTGATCAGGAGCTCGACATCAACCGTCTCTCCGACTACGACGTCGATCA
CATCGTCCCCCAGTCCTTCCTCAAGGATGACTCTATCGACAACAAGGTCCTCACCCGTTCCGATAAGAAC
CGTGGCAAGTCTGACAACGTCCCCTCCGAAGAGGTTGTCAAGAAGATGAAGAACTACTGGCGTCAGCTTC
TCAACGCCAAGCTCATCACCCAGCGTAAGTTCGATAACCTCACTAAGGCTGAACGTGGTGGCCTCTCTGA
GCTCGACAAGGCCGGCTTCATCAAGCGTCAGCTTGTTGAGACTCGTCAGATCACCAAGCACGTCGCCCAG
ATTCTCGACTCTCGCATGAACACCAAGTACGATGAGAACGACAAGCTCATCCGTGAGGTCAAGGTTATCA
CTCTCAAGTCTAAGCTCGTCTCCGACTTCCGTAAGGACTTCCAGTTCTACAAGGTCCGTGAGATCAACAA
CTACCACCACGCCCACGATGCCTACCTCAACGCTGTCGTTGGCACTGCTCTTATCAAGAAGTACCCCAAG
CTGGAGTCCGAGTTCGTCTACGGTGACTACAAGGTCTACGATGTTCGTAAGATGATCGCTAAGTCCGAGC
AGGAGATCGGTAAGGCCACCGCTAAGTACTTCTTCTACTCCAACATCATGAACTTCTTCAAGACCGAGAT
CACCCTCGCCAACGGTGAGATCCGTAAGCGTCCCCTCATCGAGACCAACGGTGAGACTGGTGAGATCGTC
TGGGACAAGGGTCGTGACTTCGCCACTGTCCGTAAGGTCCTCTCCATGCCCCAGGTCAACATCGTCAAGA
AGACCGAGGTCCAGACCGGTGGCTTCTCCAAGGAATCTATCCTCCCCAAGCGTAACTCCGACAAGCTCAT
CGCTCGCAAGAAGGACTGGGACCCCAAGAAGTACGGCGGTTTCGACTCTCCCACTGTCGCTTACTCCGTC
CTCGTTGTCGCCAAGGTCGAGAAGGGTAAGTCTAAGAAGCTCAAGTCCGTCAAGGAGCTCCTCGGCATCA
CCATCATGGAGCGTTCCTCCTTCGAGAAGAACCCCATCGACTTCCTCGAGGCCAAGGGTTACAAGGAGGT
CAAGAAGGACCTCATCATCAAGCTGCCCAAGTACTCCCTCTTCGAGCTTGAGAACGGTCGTAAGCGTATG
CTCGCTTCCGCCGGTGAGCTCCAGAAGGGTAACGAGCTCGCTCTCCCCTCCAAGTACGTCAACTTCCTCT
ACCTCGCCTCCCACTACGAGAAGCTCAAGGGTTCTCCCGAAGACAACGAGCAGAAGCAGCTCTTCGTCGA
GCAGCACAAGCACTACCTTGATGAGATCATCGAGCAGATCTCCGAGTTCTCCAAGCGTGTCATCCTCGCC
GACGCTAACCTCGATAAGGTCCTCTCCGCTTACAACAAGCACCGTGACAAGCCCATCCGTGAGCAGGCTG
AGAACATCATCCACCTCTTCACTCTCACCAACCTTGGTGCCCCTGCTGCCTTCAAGTACTTCGACACCAC
CATCGACCGTAAGCGTTACACCTCTACCAAGGAGGTCCTCGACGCCACTCTCATCCACCAGTCCATTACC
GGTCTCTACGAGACTCGTATCGACCTCTCTCAGCTCGGTGGTGACTCCCGTGCTGACCCCAAGAAGAAGC
GTAAGGTCTGAGCTAGGGGAATTCCGGACCGGATCCACTTAACGTTACTGAAATCATCAAACAGCTTGAC
GAATCTGGATATAAGATCGTTGGTGTCGATGTCAGCTCCGGAGTTGAGACAAATGGTGTTCAGGATCTCG
ATAAGATACGTTCATTTGTCCAAGCAGCAAAGAGTGCCTTCTAGTGATTTAATAGCTCCATGTCAACAAG
AATAAAACGCGTTTCGGGTTTACCTCTTCCAGATACAGCTCATCTGCAATGCATTAATGCATTGACTGCA
ACCTAGTAACGGTACCA
